>Addgene plasmid #123779 | MTK3a_027 | addgene full sequence | sequence record 249081 | Addgene NGS Result
TCGGTCTCATATGAGCGAGCTGATTAAGGAGAACATGCACATGAAGCTGTACATGGAGGGCACCGTGGAC
AACCATCACTTCAAGTGCACATCCGAGGGCGAAGGCAAGCCCTACGAGGGCACCCAGACCATGAGAATCA
AGGTGGTCGAGGGCGGCCCTCTCCCCTTCGCCTTCGACATCCTGGCTACTAGCTTCCTCTACGGCAGCAA
GACCTTCATCAACCACACCCAGGGCATCCCCGACTTCTTCAAGCAGTCCTTCCCTGAGGGCTTCACATGG
GAGAGAGTCACCACATACGAAGACGGGGGCGTGCTGACCGCTACCCAGGACACCAGCCTCCAGGACGGCT
GCCTCATCTACAACGTCAAGATCAGAGGGGTGAACTTCACATCCAACGGCCCTGTGATGCAGAAGAAAAC
ACTCGGCTGGGAGGCCTTCACCGAAACGCTGTACCCCGCTGACGGCGGCCTGGAAGGCAGAAACGACATG
GCCCTGAAGCTCGTGGGCGGGAGCCATCTGATCGCAAACATCAAGACCACATATAGATCCAAGAAACCCG
CTAAGAACCTCAAGATGCCTGGCGTCTACTATGTGGACTACAGACTGGAAAGAATCAAGGAGGCCAACAA
CGAAACCTACGTCGAGCAGCACGAGGTGGCAGTGGCCAGATACTGCGACCTCCCTAGCAAACTGGGGCAC
AAGCTTAATGGTTCTTGAGACCAGACCAATAAAAAACGCCCGGCGGCAACCGAGCGTTCTGAACAAATCC
AGATGGAGTTCTGAGGTCATTACTGGATCTATCAACAGGAGTCCAAGCGAGCTCGATATCAAATTACGCC
CCGCCCTGCCACTCATCGCAGTACTGTTGTAATTCATTAAGCATTCTGCCGACATGGAAGCCATCACAAA
CGGCATGATGAACCTGAATCGCCAGCGGCATCAGCACCTTGTCGCCTTGCGTATAATATTTGCCCATGGT
GAAAACGGGGGCGAAGAAGTTGTCCATATTGGCCACGTTTAAATCAAAACTGGTGAAACTCACCCAGGGA
TTGGCTGAAACGAAAAACATATTCTCAATAAACCCTTTAGGGAAATAGGCCAGGTTTTCACCGTAACACG
CCACATCTTGCGAATATATGTGTAGAAACTGCCGGAAATCGTCGTGGTATTCACTCCAGAGCGATGAAAA
CGTTTCAGTTTGCTCATGGAAAACGGTGTAACAAGGGTGAACACTATCCCATATCACCAGCTCACCGTCT
TTCATTGCCATACGAAATTCCGGATGAGCATTCATCAGGCGGGCAAGAATGTGAATAAAGGCCGGATAAA
ACTTGTGCTTATTTTTCTTTACGGTCTTTAAAAAGGCCGTAATATCCAGCTGAACGGTCTGGTTATAGGT
ACATTGAGCAACTGACTGAAATGCCTCAAAATGTTCTTTACGATGCCATTGGGATATATCAACGGTGGTA
TATCCAGTGATTTTTTTCTCCATTTTAGCTTCCTTAGCTCCTGAAAATCTCGATAACTCAAAAAATACGC
CCGGTAGTGATCTTATTTCATTATGGTGAAAGTTGGAACCTCTTACGTGCCCGATCAATCATGACCAAAA
TCCCTTAACGTGAGTTTTCGTTCCACTGAGCGTCAGACCCCGTAGAAAAGATCAAAGGATCTTCTTGAGA
TCCTTTTTTTCTGCGCGTAATCTGCTGCTTGCAAACAAAAAAACCACCGCTACCAGCGGTGGTTTGTTTG
CCGGATCAAGAGCTACCAACTCTTTTTCCGAAGGTAACTGGCTTCAGCAGAGCGCAGATACCAAATACTG
TTCTTCTAGTGTAGCCGTAGTTAGGCCACCACTTCAAGAACTCTGTAGCACCGCCTACATACCTCGCTCT
GCTAATCCTGTTACCAGTGGCTGCTGCCAGTGGCGATAAGTCGTGTCTTACCGGGTTGGACTCAAGACGA
TAGTTACCGGATAAGGCGCAGCGGTCGGGCTGAACGGGGGGTTCGTGCACACAGCCCAGCTTGGAGCGAA
CGACCTACACCGAACTGAGATACCTACAGCGTGAGCTATGAGAAAGCGCCACGCTTCCCGAAGGGAGAAA
GGCGGACAGGTATCCGGTAAGCGGCAGGGTCGGAACAGGAGAGCGCACGAGGGAGCTTCCAGGGGGAAAC
GCCTGGTATCTTTATAGTCCTGTCGGGTTTCGCCACCTCTGACTTGAGCGTCGATTTTTGTGATGCTCGT
CAGGGGGGCGGAGCCTATGGAAAAACGCCAGCAACGCGGCCTTTTTACGGTTCCTGGCCTTTTGCTGGCC
TTTTGCTCACATGTTCTTTCCTGCGTTATCCCCTGATTCTGTGGATAACCGTAG
Features (pLannotate 1.2.2; 5 found; start..end, strand, type, name):
     11..709     +  CDS            TagBFP: TagBFP is a basic (constitutively fluorescent) blue fluorescent protein published in 2008, derived from Entacmaea quadricolor. It is reported to be a very rapidly-maturing monomer with very low acid sensitivity.
    729..763     -  terminator     lambda t0 terminator: minimal transcription terminator from phage lambda (Scholtissek and Grosse, 1987)
    837..1493    -  CDS            cat: CAT_ECOLX - Experimental evidence at protein level: Swiss-Prot protein existence level 1. This enzyme is an effector of chloramphenicol resistance in bacteria. From Escherichia coli. This protein is used as a marker in many commonly used cloning vectors, such as pACYC184.
   1494..1591    -  promoter       cat promoter: promoter of the E. coli cat gene encoding chloramphenicol acetyltransferase
   1675..2263    +  rep_origin     ori: high-copy-number ColE1/pMB1/pBR322/pUC origin of replication
