[The description below was written by a language model from this plasmid's Addgene catalogue record and pLannotate feature annotations shown in this document.]
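Description:
MTK3a_027 is a small (about 2.4 kb) part plasmid from the Mammalian Toolkit (MTK), a modular hierarchical cloning system for assembling genetic circuits for mammalian cells. It is built in the MTK0_027 part-entry backbone and, although catalogued under mammalian expression, it is a storage vector for a single domesticated part, not a functional expression construct. The feature table shows no mammalian promoter, polyadenylation signal or mammalian selection marker. Propagation in E. coli relies on a high-copy ColE1/pUC-type origin, and selection uses chloramphenicol resistance, provided by the cat gene under its native promoter and followed by a minimal lambda t0 terminator.

The payload is the coding sequence for TagBFP, a rapidly maturing, monomeric, constitutively fluorescent blue protein derived from Entacmaea quadricolor, listed here as a synthetic insert. It was placed in the backbone using BsmBI sites that were destroyed during cloning, as is typical of Golden Gate-style part domestication. The part is designated Type 3a, which in the MTK scheme marks an N-terminal coding sequence. TagBFP from this plasmid is therefore meant to occupy the front portion of an open reading frame and be joined to a downstream coding part, giving an N-terminal blue fluorescent tag on a protein of interest.

In use, the part would be combined with promoter, further coding, and terminator/polyadenylation parts from other toolkit plasmids to build complete transcriptional units, which can then be assembled into multi-gene constructs. The record does not annotate the flanking assembly sites or overhangs.
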