Addgene plasmid #123779: MTK3a_027
Purpose: Encodes tagBFP as a Type 3a part to be used in the MTK system
Depositing lab: Hana El-Samad. Depositing organization: University of California, San Francisco (UCSF). Publication: A Toolkit for Rapid Modular Construction of Biological Circuits in Mammalian Cells. Fonseca JP, Bonny AR, Kumar GR, Ng AH, Town J, Wu QC, Aslankoohi E, Chen SY, Dods G, Harrigan P, Osimiri LC, Kistler AL, El-Samad H. ACS Synth Biol. 2019 Nov 15;8(11):2593-2606. doi: 10.1021/acssynbio.9b00322. Epub 2019 Nov 5. PubMed 31686495.
Backbone
  Vector backbone: MTK0_027
  Vector type: Mammalian Expression
Growth in bacteria
  Bacterial resistance: Chloramphenicol, 25 μg/mL
  Growth temperature: 37°C
  Growth strain: DH5alpha
  Copy number: Unknown
Gene/Insert
  Gene/Insert name: tagBFP
  Species: Synthetic
  Cloning method: Restriction Enzyme; 5′ cloning site BsmBI (destroyed during cloning); 3′ cloning site BsmBI (destroyed during cloning)
Terms and licenses: Academic/Nonprofit Terms; Industry Terms: Not Available to Industry
Depositor comments: Type 3a parts are used for N-terminal coding sequences in the MTK system Please visit https://www.biorxiv.org/content/10.1101/506188v2 for BioRxiv preprint
How to cite: MTK3a_027 was a gift from Hana El-Samad (Addgene plasmid # 123779 ; http://n2t.net/addgene:123779 ; RRID:Addgene_123779)
